>Addgene plasmid #113432 | pMBP-FnCas12a | depositor full sequence | sequence record 214018 | pMBP-FnCas12a sequence 9872 bps
TCCGTTAGCGAGGTGCCGCCGGCTTCCATTCAGGTCGAGGTGGCCCGGCTCCATGCACCGCGACGCAACG
CGGGGAGGCAGACAAGGTATAGGGCGGCGCCTACAATCCATGCCAACCCGTTCCATGTGCTCGCCGAGGC
GGCATAAATCGCCGTGACGATCAGCGGTCCAGTGATCGAAGTTAGGCTGGTAAGAGCCGCGAGCGATCCT
TGAAGCTGTCCCTGATGGTCGTCATCTACCTGCCTGGACAGCATGGCCTGCAACGCGGGCATCCCGATGC
CGCCGGAAGCGAGAAGAATCATAATGGGGAAGGCCATCCAGCCTCGCGTCGCGAACGCCAGCAAGACGTA
GCCCAGCGCGTCGGCCGCCATGCCGGCGATAATGGCCTGCTTCTCGCCGAAACGTTTGGTGGCGGGACCA
GTGACGAAGGCTTGAGCGAGGGCGTGCAAGATTCCGAATACCGCAAGCGACAGGCCGATCATCGTCGCGC
TCCAGCGAAAGCGGTCCTCGCCGAAAATGACCCAGAGCGCTGCCGGCACCTGTCCTACGAGTTGCATGAT
AAAGAAGACAGTCATAAGTGCGGCGACGATAGTCATGCCCCGCGCCCACCGGAAGGAGCTGACTGGGTTG
AAGGCTCTCAAGGGCATCGGTCGACGCTCTCCCTTATGCGACTCCTGCATTAGGAAGCAGCCCAGTAGTA
GGTTGAGGCCGTTGAGCACCGCCGCCGCAAGGAATGGTGCATGCAAGGAGATGGCGCCCAACAGTCCCCC
GGCCACGGGGCCTGCCACCATACCCACGCCGAAACAAGCGCTCATGAGCCCGAAGTGGCGAGCCCGATCT
TCCCCATCGGTGATGTCGGCGATATAGGCGCCAGCAACCGCACCTGTGGCGCCGGTGATGCCGGCCACGA
TGCGTCCGGCGTAGAGGATCGAGATCTCGATCCCGCGAAATTAATACGACTCACTATAGGGAGACCACAA
CGGTTTCCCTCTAGTGCCGGCTCCGGAGAGCTCTTTAATTAAGCGGCCGCCCTGCAGGACTCGAGTTCTA
GAAATAATTTTGTTTAACTTTAAGAAGGAGATATACATATGAAATCTTCTCACCATCACCATCACCATCA
CCATCACCATGGTTCTTCTATGAAAATCGAAGAAGGTAAACTGGTAATCTGGATTAACGGCGATAAAGGC
TATAACGGTCTCGCTGAAGTCGGTAAGAAATTCGAGAAAGATACCGGAATTAAAGTCACCGTTGAGCATC
CGGATAAACTGGAAGAGAAATTCCCACAGGTTGCGGCAACTGGCGATGGCCCTGACATTATCTTCTGGGC
ACACGACCGCTTTGGTGGCTACGCTCAATCTGGCCTGTTGGCTGAAATCACCCCGGACAAAGCGTTCCAG
GACAAGCTGTATCCGTTTACCTGGGATGCCGTACGTTACAACGGCAAGCTGATTGCTTACCCGATCGCTG
TTGAAGCGTTATCGCTGATTTATAACAAAGATCTGCTGCCGAACCCGCCAAAAACCTGGGAAGAGATCCC
GGCGCTGGATAAAGAACTGAAAGCGAAAGGTAAGAGCGCGCTGATGTTCAACCTGCAAGAACCGTACTTC
ACCTGGCCGCTGATTGCTGCTGACGGGGGTTATGCGTTCAAGTATGAAAACGGCAAGTACGACATTAAAG
ACGTGGGCGTGGATAACGCTGGCGCGAAAGCGGGTCTGACCTTCCTGGTTGACCTGATTAAAAACAAACA
CATGAATGCAGACACCGATTACTCCATCGCAGAAGCTGCCTTTAATAAAGGCGAAACAGCGATGACCATC
AACGGCCCGTGGGCATGGTCCAACATCGACACCAGCAAAGTGAATTATGGTGTAACGGTACTGCCGACCT
TCAAGGGTCAACCATCCAAACCGTTCGTTGGCGTGCTGAGCGCAGGTATTAACGCCGCCAGTCCGAACAA
AGAGCTGGCAAAAGAGTTCCTCGAAAACTATCTGCTGACTGATGAAGGTCTGGAAGCGGTTAATAAAGAC
AAACCGCTGGGTGCCGTAGCGCTGAAGTCTTACGAGGAAGAGTTGGCGAAAGATCCACGTATTGCCGCCA
CTATGGAAAACGCCCAGAAAGGTGAAATCATGCCGAACATCCCGCAGATGTCCGCTTTCTGGTATGCCGT
GCGTACTGCGGTGATCAACGCCGCCAGCGGTCGTCAGACTGTCGATGAAGCCCTGAAAGACGCGCAGACT
AATTCGAGCTCGAACAACAACAACAATAACAATAACAACAACCTCGGGATCGAGGAAAACCTGTACTTCC
AATCCAATGCAATGTCAATTTATCAAGAATTTGTTAATAAATATAGTTTAAGTAAAACTCTAAGATTTGA
GTTAATCCCACAGGGTAAAACACTTGAAAACATAAAAGCAAGAGGTTTGATTTTAGATGATGAGAAAAGA
GCTAAAGACTACAAAAAGGCTAAACAAATAATTGATAAATATCATCAGTTTTTTATAGAGGAGATATTAA
GTTCGGTTTGTATTAGCGAAGATTTATTACAAAACTATTCTGATGTTTATTTTAAACTTAAAAAGAGTGA
TGATGATAATCTACAAAAAGATTTTAAAAGTGCAAAAGATACGATAAAGAAACAAATATCTGAATATATA
AAGGACTCAGAGAAATTTAAGAATTTGTTTAATCAAAACCTTATCGATGCTAAAAAAGGGCAAGAGTCAG
ATTTAATTCTATGGCTAAAGCAATCTAAGGATAATGGTATAGAACTATTTAAAGCCAATAGTGATATCAC
AGATATAGATGAGGCGTTAGAAATAATCAAATCTTTTAAAGGTTGGACAACTTATTTTAAGGGTTTTCAT
GAAAATAGAAAAAATGTTTATAGTAGCAATGATATTCCTACATCTATTATTTATAGGATAGTAGATGATA
ATTTGCCTAAATTTCTAGAAAATAAAGCTAAGTATGAGAGTTTAAAAGACAAAGCTCCAGAAGCTATAAA
CTATGAACAAATTAAAAAAGATTTGGCAGAAGAGCTAACCTTTGATATTGACTACAAAACATCTGAAGTT
AATCAAAGAGTTTTTTCACTTGATGAAGTTTTTGAGATAGCAAACTTTAATAATTATCTAAATCAAAGTG
GTATTACTAAATTTAATACTATTATTGGTGGTAAATTTGTAAATGGTGAAAATACAAAGAGAAAAGGTAT
AAATGAATATATAAATCTATACTCACAGCAAATAAATGATAAAACACTCAAAAAATATAAAATGAGTGTT
TTATTTAAGCAAATTTTAAGTGATACAGAATCTAAATCTTTTGTAATTGATAAGTTAGAAGATGATAGTG
ATGTAGTTACAACGATGCAAAGTTTTTATGAGCAAATAGCAGCTTTTAAAACAGTAGAAGAAAAATCTAT
TAAAGAAACACTATCTTTATTATTTGATGATTTAAAAGCTCAAAAACTTGATTTGAGTAAAATTTATTTT
AAAAATGATAAATCTCTTACTGATCTATCACAACAAGTTTTTGATGATTATAGTGTTATTGGTACAGCGG
TACTAGAATATATAACTCAACAAATAGCACCTAAAAATCTTGATAACCCTAGTAAGAAAGAGCAAGAATT
AATAGCCAAAAAAACTGAAAAAGCAAAATACTTATCTCTAGAAACTATAAAGCTTGCCTTAGAAGAATTT
AATAAGCATAGAGATATAGATAAACAGTGTAGGTTTGAAGAAATACTTGCAAACTTTGCGGCTATTCCGA
TGATATTTGATGAAATAGCTCAAAACAAAGACAATTTGGCACAGATATCTATCAAATATCAAAATCAAGG
TAAAAAAGACCTACTTCAAGCTAGTGCGGAAGATGATGTTAAAGCTATCAAGGATCTTTTAGATCAAACT
AATAATCTCTTACATAAACTAAAAATATTTCATATTAGTCAGTCAGAAGATAAGGCAAATATTTTAGACA
AGGATGAGCATTTTTATCTAGTATTTGAGGAGTGCTACTTTGAGCTAGCGAATATAGTGCCTCTTTATAA
CAAAATTAGAAACTATATAACTCAAAAGCCATATAGTGATGAGAAATTTAAGCTCAATTTTGAGAACTCG
ACTTTGGCTAATGGTTGGGATAAAAATAAAGAGCCTGACAATACGGCAATTTTATTTATCAAAGATGATA
AATATTATCTGGGTGTGATGAATAAGAAAAATAACAAAATATTTGATGATAAAGCTATCAAAGAAAATAA
AGGCGAGGGTTATAAAAAAATTGTTTATAAACTTTTACCTGGCGCAAATAAAATGTTACCTAAGGTTTTC
TTTTCTGCTAAATCTATAAAATTTTATAATCCTAGTGAAGATATACTTAGAATAAGAAATCATTCCACAC
ATACAAAAAATGGTAGTCCTCAAAAAGGATATGAAAAATTTGAGTTTAATATTGAAGATTGCCGAAAATT
TATAGATTTTTATAAACAGTCTATAAGTAAGCATCCGGAGTGGAAAGATTTTGGATTTAGATTTTCTGAT
ACTCAAAGATATAATTCTATAGATGAATTTTATAGAGAAGTTGAAAATCAAGGCTACAAACTAACTTTTG
AAAATATATCAGAGAGCTATATTGATAGCGTAGTTAATCAGGGTAAATTGTACCTATTCCAAATCTATAA
TAAAGATTTTTCAGCTTATAGCAAAGGGCGACCAAATCTACATACTTTATATTGGAAAGCGCTGTTTGAT
GAGAGAAATCTTCAAGATGTGGTTTATAAGCTAAATGGTGAGGCAGAGCTTTTTTATCGTAAACAATCAA
TACCTAAAAAAATCACTCACCCAGCTAAAGAGGCAATAGCTAATAAAAACAAAGATAATCCTAAAAAAGA
GAGTGTTTTTGAATATGATTTAATCAAAGATAAACGCTTTACTGAAGATAAGTTTTTCTTTCACTGTCCT
ATTACAATCAATTTTAAATCTAGTGGAGCTAATAAGTTTAATGATGAAATCAATTTATTGCTAAAAGAAA
AAGCAAATGATGTTCATATATTAAGTATAGATAGAGGTGAAAGACATTTAGCTTACTATACTTTGGTAGA
TGGTAAAGGCAATATCATCAAACAAGATACTTTCAACATCATTGGTAATGATAGAATGAAAACAAACTAC
CATGATAAGCTTGCTGCAATAGAGAAAGATAGGGATTCAGCTAGGAAAGACTGGAAAAAGATAAATAACA
TCAAAGAGATGAAAGAGGGCTATCTATCTCAGGTAGTTCATGAAATAGCTAAGCTAGTTATAGAGTATAA
TGCTATTGTGGTTTTTGAGGATTTAAATTTTGGATTTAAAAGAGGGCGTTTCAAGGTAGAGAAGCAGGTC
TATCAAAAGTTAGAAAAAATGCTAATTGAGAAACTAAACTATCTAGTTTTCAAAGATAATGAGTTTGATA
AAACTGGGGGAGTGCTTAGAGCTTATCAGCTAACAGCACCTTTTGAGACTTTTAAAAAGATGGGTAAACA
AACAGGTATTATCTACTATGTACCAGCTGGTTTTACTTCAAAAATTTGTCCTGTAACTGGTTTTGTAAAT
CAGTTATATCCTAAGTATGAAAGTGTCAGCAAATCTCAAGAGTTCTTTAGTAAGTTTGACAAGATTTGTT
ATAACCTTGATAAGGGCTATTTTGAGTTTAGTTTTGATTATAAAAACTTTGGTGACAAGGCTGCCAAAGG
CAAGTGGACTATAGCTAGCTTTGGGAGTAGATTGATTAACTTTAGAAATTCAGATAAAAATCATAATTGG
GATACTCGAGAAGTTTATCCAACTAAAGAGTTGGAGAAATTGCTAAAAGATTATTCTATCGAATATGGGC
ATGGCGAATGTATCAAAGCAGCTATTTGCGGTGAGAGCGACAAAAAGTTTTTTGCTAAGCTAACTAGTGT
CCTAAATACTATCTTACAAATGCGTAACTCAAAAACAGGTACTGAGTTAGATTATCTAATTTCACCAGTA
GCAGATGTAAATGGCAATTTCTTTGATTCGCGACAGGCGCCAAAAAATATGCCTCAAGATGCTGATGCCA
ATGGTGCTTATCATATTGGGCTAAAAGGTCTGATGCTACTAGGTAGGATCAAAAATAATCAAGAGGGCAA
AAAACTCAATTTGGTTATCAAAAATGAAGAGTATTTTGAGTTCGTGCAGAATAGGAATAACTAATAACAT
TGGAAGTGGATAACGGATCCGCGATCGCGGCGCGCCACCTGGTGGCCGGCCGGTACCACGCGTGCGCGCT
GATCCGGCTGCTAACAAAGCCCGAAAGGAAGCTGAGTTGGCTGCTGCCACCGCTGAGCAATAACTAGCAT
AACCCCTTGGGGCCTCTAAACGGGTCTTGAGGGGTTTTTTGCTGAAAGGAGGAACTATATCCGGATATCC
ACAGGACGGGTGTGGTCGCCATGATCGCGTAGTCGATAGTGGCTCCAAGTAGCGAAGCGAGCAGGACTGG
GCGGCGGCCAAAGCGGTCGGACAGTGCTCCGAGAACGGGTGCGCATAGAAATTGCATCAACGCATATAGC
GCTAGCAGCACGCCATAGTGACTGGCGATGCTGTCGGAATGGACGATATCCCGCAAGAGGCCCGGCAGTA
CCGGCATAACCAAGCCTATGCCTACAGCATCCAGGGTGACGGTGCCGAGGATGACGATGAGCGCATTGTT
AGATTTCATACACGGTGCCTGACTGCGTTAGCAATTTAACTGTGATAAACTACCGCATTAAAGCTTATCG
ATGATAAGCTGTCAAACATGAGAATTCTTGAAGACGAAAGGGCCTCGTGATACGCCTATTTTTATAGGTT
AATGTCATGATAATAATGGTTTCTTAGACGTCAGGTGGCACTTTTCGGGGAAATGTGCGCGGAACCCCTA
TTTGTTTATTTTTCTAAATACATTCAAATATGTATCCGCTCATGAGACAATAACCCTGATAAATGCTTCA
ATAACATTGAAAAAGGAAGAGTATGAGTATTCAACATTTCCGTGTCGCCCTTATTCCCTTTTTTGCGGCA
TTTTGCCTTCCTGTTTTTGCTCACCCAGAAACGCTGGTGAAAGTAAAAGATGCTGAAGATCAGTTGGGTG
CACGAGTGGGTTACATCGAACTGGATCTCAACAGCGGTAAGATCCTTGAGAGTTTTCGCCCCGAAGAACG
TTTTCCAATGATGAGCACTTTTAAAGTTCTGCTATGTGGCGCGGTATTATCCCGTGTTGACGCCGGGCAA
GAGCAACTCGGTCGCCGCATACACTATTCTCAGAATGACTTGGTTGAGTACTCACCAGTCACAGAAAAGC
ATCTTACGGATGGCATGACAGTAAGAGAATTATGCAGTGCTGCCATAACCATGAGTGATAACACTGCGGC
CAACTTACTTCTGACAACGATCGGAGGACCGAAGGAGCTAACCGCTTTTTTGCACAACATGGGGGATCAT
GTAACTCGCCTTGATCGTTGGGAACCGGAGCTGAATGAAGCCATACCAAACGACGAGCGTGACACCACGA
TGCCTGCAGCAATGGCAACAACGTTGCGCAAACTATTAACTGGCGAACTACTTACTCTAGCTTCCCGGCA
ACAATTAATAGACTGGATGGAGGCGGATAAAGTTGCAGGACCACTTCTGCGCTCGGCCCTTCCGGCTGGC
TGGTTTATTGCTGATAAATCTGGAGCCGGTGAGCGTGGGTCTCGCGGTATCATTGCAGCACTGGGGCCAG
ATGGTAAGCCCTCCCGTATCGTAGTTATCTACACGACGGGGAGTCAGGCAACTATGGATGAACGAAATAG
ACAGATCGCTGAGATAGGTGCCTCACTGATTAAGCATTGGTAACTGTCAGACCAAGTTTACTCATATATA
CTTTAGATTGATTTAAAACTTCATTTTTAATTTAAAAGGATCTAGGTGAAGATCCTTTTTGATAATCTCA
TGACCAAAATCCCTTAACGTGAGTTTTCGTTCCACTGAGCGTCAGACCCCGTAGAAAAGATCAAAGGATC
TTCTTGAGATCCTTTTTTTCTGCGCGTAATCTGCTGCTTGCAAACAAAAAAACCACCGCTACCAGCGGTG
GTTTGTTTGCCGGATCAAGAGCTACCAACTCTTTTTCCGAAGGTAACTGGCTTCAGCAGAGCGCAGATAC
CAAATACTGTCCTTCTAGTGTAGCCGTAGTTAGGCCACCACTTCAAGAACTCTGTAGCACCGCCTACATA
CCTCGCTCTGCTAATCCTGTTACCAGTGGCTGCTGCCAGTGGCGATAAGTCGTGTCTTACCGGGTTGGAC
TCAAGACGATAGTTACCGGATAAGGCGCAGCGGTCGGGCTGAACGGGGGGTTCGTGCACACAGCCCAGCT
TGGAGCGAACGACCTACACCGAACTGAGATACCTACAGCGTGAGCTATGAGAAAGCGCCACGCTTCCCGA
AGGGAGAAAGGCGGACAGGTATCCGGTAAGCGGCAGGGTCGGAACAGGAGAGCGCACGAGGGAGCTTCCA
GGGGGAAACGCCTGGTATCTTTATAGTCCTGTCGGGTTTCGCCACCTCTGACTTGAGCGTCGATTTTTGT
GATGCTCGTCAGGGGGGCGGAGCCTATGGAAAAACGCCAGCAACGCGGCCTTTTTACGGTTCCTGGCCTT
TTGCTGGCCTTTTGCTCACATGTTCTTTCCTGCGTTATCCCCTGATTCTGTGGATAACCGTATTACCGCC
TTTGAGTGAGCTGATACCGCTCGCCGCAGCCGAACGACCGAGCGCAGCGAGTCAGTGAGCGAGGAAGCGG
AAGAGCGCCTGATGCGGTATTTTCTCCTTACGCATCTGTGCGGTATTTCACACCGCATATATGGTGCACT
CTCAGTACAATCTGCTCTGATGCCGCATAGTTAAGCCAGTATACACTCCGCTATCGCTACGTGACTGGGT
CATGGCTGCGCCCCGACACCCGCCAACACCCGCTGACGCGCCCTGACGGGCTTGTCTGCTCCCGGCATCC
GCTTACAGACAAGCTGTGACCGTCTCCGGGAGCTGCATGTGTCAGAGGTTTTCACCGTCATCACCGAAAC
GCGCGAGGCAGCTGCGGTAAAGCTCATCAGCGTGGTCGTGAAGCGATTCACAGATGTCTGCCTGTTCATC
CGCGTCCAGCTCGTTGAGTTTCTCCAGAAGCGTTAATGTCTGGCTTCTGATAAAGCGGGCCATGTTAAGG
GCGGTTTTTTCCTGTTTGGTCACTGATGCCTCCGTGTAAGGGGGATTTCTGTTCATGGGGGTAATGATAC
CGATGAAACGAGAGAGGATGCTCACGATACGGGTTACTGATGATGAACATGCCCGGTTACTGGAACGTTG
TGAGGGTAAACAACTGGCGGTATGGATGCGGCGGGACCAGAGAAAAATCACTCAGGGTCAATGCCAGCGC
TTCGTTAATACAGATGTAGGTGTTCCACAGGGTAGCCAGCAGCATCCTGCGATGCAGATCCGGAACATAA
TGGTGCAGGGCGCTGACTTCCGCGTTTCCAGACTTTACGAAACACGGAAACCGAAGACCATTCATGTTGT
TGCTCAGGTCGCAGACGTTTTGCAGCAGCAGTCGCTTCACGTTCGCTCGCGTATCGGTGATTCATTCTGC
TAACCAGTAAGGCAACCCCGCCAGCCTAGCCGGGTCCTCAACGACAGGAGCACGATCATGCGCACCCGTG
GCCAGGACCCAACGCTGCCCGAGATGCGCCGCGTGCGGCTGCTGGAGATGGCGGACGCGATGGATATGTT
CTGCCAAGGGTTGGTTTGCGCATTCACAGTTCTCCGCAAGAATTGATTGGCTCCAATTCTTGGAGTGGTG
AA
Features (pLannotate 1.2.2; 17 found; start..end, strand, type, name):
     30..930     -  CDS            TcR (fragment): tetracycline efflux protein; tet; confers resistance to tetracycline
    952..970     +  promoter       T7 promoter: promoter for bacteriophage T7 RNA polymerase
   1059..1081    +  RBS            RBS: efficient ribosome binding site from bacteriophage T7 gene 10 (Olins and Rangwala, 1989)
   1101..1130    +  CDS            10xHis: 10xHis affinity tag
   1140..2240    +  CDS            MBP: maltose binding protein from E. coli; malE (mutated); This version of the gene does not encode a signal sequence, so MBP will remain in the cytosol.
   2295..2311    +  CDS            TEV site (fragment): tobacco etch virus (TEV) protease recognition and cleavage site
   2322..6221    +  CDS            cas12a: CS12A_FRATN - Also known as cpf1 From Francisella tularensis subsp. novicida (strain U112).
   6307..6356    +  CDS            SET1 (fragment): solubility-enhancement tag derived from T7 phage gene 10B
   6364..6411    +  terminator     T7 terminator: transcription terminator for bacteriophage T7 RNA polymerase
   6437..6729    -  CDS            TcR (fragment): tetracycline efflux protein; tet; confers resistance to tetracycline
   6777..6805    -  promoter       tet promoter: E. coli promoter for tetracycline efflux protein gene
   6918..7022    +  promoter       AmpR promoter: bla
   7023..7883    +  CDS            AmpR: β-lactamase; bla; confers resistance to ampicillin, carbenicillin, and related antibiotics
   8054..8642    +  rep_origin     ori: high-copy-number ColE1/pMB1/pBR322/pUC origin of replication
   8828..8970    -  misc_feature   bom: basis of mobility region from pBR322
   9072..9263    -  CDS            rop: Rop protein, which maintains plasmids at low copy number; rop
   9280..9660    +  CDS            YPB1_ECOLX: Protein predicted: Swiss-Prot protein existence level 4. From Escherichia coli.
