>Addgene plasmid #113432 | pMBP-FnCas12a | addgene full sequence | sequence record 217356 | Addgene NGS Result
TGTGGCGCCGGTGATGCCGGCCACGATGCGTCCGGCGTAGAGGATCGAGATCTCGATCCCGCGAAATTAA
TACGACTCACTATAGGGAGACCACAACGGTTTCCCTCTAGTGCCGGCTCCGGAGAGCTCTTTAATTAAGC
GGCCGCCCTGCAGGACTCGAGTTCTAGAAATAATTTTGTTTAACTTTAAGAAGGAGATATACATATGAAA
TCTTCTCACCATCACCATCACCATCACCATCACCATGGTTCTTCTATGAAAATCGAAGAAGGTAAACTGG
TAATCTGGATTAACGGCGATAAAGGCTATAACGGTCTCGCTGAAGTCGGTAAGAAATTCGAGAAAGATAC
CGGAATTAAAGTCACCGTTGAGCATCCGGATAAACTGGAAGAGAAATTCCCACAGGTTGCGGCAACTGGC
GATGGCCCTGACATTATCTTCTGGGCACACGACCGCTTTGGTGGCTACGCTCAATCTGGCCTGTTGGCTG
AAATCACCCCGGACAAAGCGTTCCAGGACAAGCTGTATCCGTTTACCTGGGATGCCGTACGTTACAACGG
CAAGCTGATTGCTTACCCGATCGCTGTTGAAGCGTTATCGCTGATTTATAACAAAGATCTGCTGCCGAAC
CCGCCAAAAACCTGGGAAGAGATCCCGGCGCTGGATAAAGAACTGAAAGCGAAAGGTAAGAGCGCGCTGA
TGTTCAACCTGCAAGAACCGTACTTCACCTGGCCGCTGATTGCTGCTGACGGGGGTTATGCGTTCAAGTA
TGAAAACGGCAAGTACGACATTAAAGACGTGGGCGTGGATAACGCTGGCGCGAAAGCGGGTCTGACCTTC
CTGGTTGACCTGATTAAAAACAAACACATGAATGCAGACACCGATTACTCCATCGCAGAAGCTGCCTTTA
ATAAAGGCGAAACAGCGATGACCATCAACGGCCCGTGGGCATGGTCCAACATCGACACCAGCAAAGTGAA
TTATGGTGTAACGGTACTGCCGACCTTCAAGGGTCAACCATCCAAACCGTTCGTTGGCGTGCTGAGCGCA
GGTATTAACGCCGCCAGTCCGAACAAAGAGCTGGCAAAAGAGTTCCTCGAAAACTATCTGCTGACTGATG
AAGGTCTGGAAGCGGTTAATAAAGACAAACCGCTGGGTGCCGTAGCGCTGAAGTCTTACGAGGAAGAGTT
GGCGAAAGATCCACGTATTGCCGCCACTATGGAAAACGCCCAGAAAGGTGAAATCATGCCGAACATCCCG
CAGATGTCCGCTTTCTGGTATGCCGTGCGTACTGCGGTGATCAACGCCGCCAGCGGTCGTCAGACTGTCG
ATGAAGCCCTGAAAGACGCGCAGACTAATTCGAGCTCGAACAACAACAACAATAACAATAACAACAACCT
CGGGATCGAGGAAAACCTGTACTTCCAATCCAATGCAATGTCAATTTATCAAGAATTTGTTAATAAATAT
AGTTTAAGTAAAACTCTAAGATTTGAGTTAATCCCACAGGGTAAAACACTTGAAAACATAAAAGCAAGAG
GTTTGATTTTAGATGATGAGAAAAGAGCTAAAGACTACAAAAAGGCTAAACAAATAATTGATAAATATCA
TCAGTTTTTTATAGAGGAGATATTAAGTTCGGTTTGTATTAGCGAAGATTTATTACAAAACTATTCTGAT
GTTTATTTTAAACTTAAAAAGAGTGATGATGATAATCTACAAAAAGATTTTAAAAGTGCAAAAGATACGA
TAAAGAAACAAATATCTGAATATATAAAGGACTCAGAGAAATTTAAGAATTTGTTTAATCAAAACCTTAT
CGATGCTAAAAAAGGGCAAGAGTCAGATTTAATTCTATGGCTAAAGCAATCTAAGGATAATGGTATAGAA
CTATTTAAAGCCAATAGTGATATCACAGATATAGATGAGGCGTTAGAAATAATCAAATCTTTTAAAGGTT
GGACAACTTATTTTAAGGGTTTTCATGAAAATAGAAAAAATGTTTATAGTAGCAATGATATTCCTACATC
TATTATTTATAGGATAGTAGATGATAATTTGCCTAAATTTCTAGAAAATAAAGCTAAGTATGAGAGTTTA
AAAGACAAAGCTCCAGAAGCTATAAACTATGAACAAATTAAAAAAGATTTGGCAGAAGAGCTAACCTTTG
ATATTGACTACAAAACATCTGAAGTTAATCAAAGAGTTTTTTCACTTGATGAAGTTTTTGAGATAGCAAA
CTTTAATAATTATCTAAATCAAAGTGGTATTACTAAATTTAATACTATTATTGGTGGTAAATTTGTAAAT
GGTGAAAATACAAAGAGAAAAGGTATAAATGAATATATAAATCTATACTCACAGCAAATAAATGATAAAA
CACTCAAAAAATATAAAATGAGTGTTTTATTTAAGCAAATTTTAAGTGATACAGAATCTAAATCTTTTGT
AATTGATAAGTTAGAAGATGATAGTGATGTAGTTACAACGATGCAAAGTTTTTATGAGCAAATAGCAGCT
TTTAAAACAGTAGAAGAAAAATCTATTAAAGAAACACTATCTTTATTATTTGATGATTTAAAAGCTCAAA
AACTTGATTTGAGTAAAATTTATTTTAAAAATGATAAATCTCTTACTGATCTATCACAACAAGTTTTTGA
TGATTATAGTGTTATTGGTACAGCGGTACTAGAATATATAACTCAACAAATAGCACCTAAAAATCTTGAT
AACCCTAGTAAGAAAGAGCAAGAATTAATAGCCAAAAAAACTGAAAAAGCAAAATACTTATCTCTAGAAA
CTATAAAGCTTGCCTTAGAAGAATTTAATAAGCATAGAGATATAGATAAACAGTGTAGGTTTGAAGAAAT
ACTTGCAAACTTTGCGGCTATTCCGATGATATTTGATGAAATAGCTCAAAACAAAGACAATTTGGCACAG
ATATCTATCAAATATCAAAATCAAGGTAAAAAAGACCTACTTCAAGCTAGTGCGGAAGATGATGTTAAAG
CTATCAAGGATCTTTTAGATCAAACTAATAATCTCTTACATAAACTAAAAATATTTCATATTAGTCAGTC
AGAAGATAAGGCAAATATTTTAGACAAGGATGAGCATTTTTATCTAGTATTTGAGGAGTGCTACTTTGAG
CTAGCGAATATAGTGCCTCTTTATAACAAAATTAGAAACTATATAACTCAAAAGCCATATAGTGATGAGA
AATTTAAGCTCAATTTTGAGAACTCGACTTTGGCTAATGGTTGGGATAAAAATAAAGAGCCTGACAATAC
GGCAATTTTATTTATCAAAGATGATAAATATTATCTGGGTGTGATGAATAAGAAAAATAACAAAATATTT
GATGATAAAGCTATCAAAGAAAATAAAGGCGAGGGTTATAAAAAAATTGTTTATAAACTTTTACCTGGCG
CAAATAAAATGTTACCTAAGGTTTTCTTTTCTGCTAAATCTATAAAATTTTATAATCCTAGTGAAGATAT
ACTTAGAATAAGAAATCATTCCACACATACAAAAAATGGTAGTCCTCAAAAAGGATATGAAAAATTTGAG
TTTAATATTGAAGATTGCCGAAAATTTATAGATTTTTATAAACAGTCTATAAGTAAGCATCCGGAGTGGA
AAGATTTTGGATTTAGATTTTCTGATACTCAAAGATATAATTCTATAGATGAATTTTATAGAGAAGTTGA
AAATCAAGGCTACAAACTAACTTTTGAAAATATATCAGAGAGCTATATTGATAGCGTAGTTAATCAGGGT
AAATTGTACCTATTCCAAATCTATAATAAAGATTTTTCAGCTTATAGCAAAGGGCGACCAAATCTACATA
CTTTATATTGGAAAGCGCTGTTTGATGAGAGAAATCTTCAAGATGTGGTTTATAAGCTAAATGGTGAGGC
AGAGCTTTTTTATCGTAAACAATCAATACCTAAAAAAATCACTCACCCAGCTAAAGAGGCAATAGCTAAT
AAAAACAAAGATAATCCTAAAAAAGAGAGTGTTTTTGAATATGATTTAATCAAAGATAAACGCTTTACTG
AAGATAAGTTTTTCTTTCACTGTCCTATTACAATCAATTTTAAATCTAGTGGAGCTAATAAGTTTAATGA
TGAAATCAATTTATTGCTAAAAGAAAAAGCAAATGATGTTCATATATTAAGTATAGATAGAGGTGAAAGA
CATTTAGCTTACTATACTTTGGTAGATGGTAAAGGCAATATCATCAAACAAGATACTTTCAACATCATTG
GTAATGATAGAATGAAAACAAACTACCATGATAAGCTTGCTGCAATAGAGAAAGATAGGGATTCAGCTAG
GAAAGACTGGAAAAAGATAAATAACATCAAAGAGATGAAAGAGGGCTATCTATCTCAGGTAGTTCATGAA
ATAGCTAAGCTAGTTATAGAGTATAATGCTATTGTGGTTTTTGAGGATTTAAATTTTGGATTTAAAAGAG
GGCGTTTCAAGGTAGAGAAGCAGGTCTATCAAAAGTTAGAAAAAATGCTAATTGAGAAACTAAACTATCT
AGTTTTCAAAGATAATGAGTTTGATAAAACTGGGGGAGTGCTTAGAGCTTATCAGCTAACAGCACCTTTT
GAGACTTTTAAAAAGATGGGTAAACAAACAGGTATTATCTACTATGTACCAGCTGGTTTTACTTCAAAAA
TTTGTCCTGTAACTGGTTTTGTAAATCAGTTATATCCTAAGTATGAAAGTGTCAGCAAATCTCAAGAGTT
CTTTAGTAAGTTTGACAAGATTTGTTATAACCTTGATAAGGGCTATTTTGAGTTTAGTTTTGATTATAAA
AACTTTGGTGACAAGGCTGCCAAAGGCAAGTGGACTATAGCTAGCTTTGGGAGTAGATTGATTAACTTTA
GAAATTCAGATAAAAATCATAATTGGGATACTCGAGAAGTTTATCCAACTAAAGAGTTGGAGAAATTGCT
AAAAGATTATTCTATCGAATATGGGCATGGCGAATGTATCAAAGCAGCTATTTGCGGTGAGAGCGACAAA
AAGTTTTTTGCTAAGCTAACTAGTGTCCTAAATACTATCTTACAAATGCGTAACTCAAAAACAGGTACTG
AGTTAGATTATCTAATTTCACCAGTAGCAGATGTAAATGGCAATTTCTTTGATTCGCGACAGGCGCCAAA
AAATATGCCTCAAGATGCTGATGCCAATGGTGCTTATCATATTGGGCTAAAAGGTCTGATGCTACTAGGT
AGGATCAAAAATAATCAAGAGGGCAAAAAACTCAATTTGGTTATCAAAAATGAAGAGTATTTTGAGTTCG
TGCAGAATAGGAATAACTAATAACATTGGAAGTGGATAACGGATCCGCGATCGCGGCGCGCCACCTGGTG
GCCGGCCGGTACCACGCGTGCGCGCTGATCCGGCTGCTAACAAAGCCCGAAAGGAAGCTGAGTTGGCTGC
TGCCACCGCTGAGCAATAACTAGCATAACCCCTTGGGGCCTCTAAACGGGTCTTGAGGGGTTTTTTGCTG
AAAGGAGGAACTATATCCGGATATCCACAGGACGGGTGTGGTCGCCATGATCGCGTAGTCGATAGTGGCT
CCAAGTAGCGAAGCGAGCAGGACTGGGCGGCGGCCAAAGCGGTCGGACAGTGCTCCGAGAACGGGTGCGC
ATAGAAATTGCATCAACGCATATAGCGCTAGCAGCACGCCATAGTGACTGGCGATGCTGTCGGAATGGAC
GATATCCCGCAAGAGGCCCGGCAGTACCGGCATAACCAAGCCTATGCCTACAGCATCCAGGGTGACGGTG
CCGAGGATGACGATGAGCGCATTGTTAGATTTCATACACGGTGCCTGACTGCGTTAGCAATTTAACTGTG
ATAAACTACCGCATTAAAGCTTATCGATGATAAGCTGTCAAACATGAGAATTCTTGAAGACGAAAGGGCC
TCGTGATACGCCTATTTTTATAGGTTAATGTCATGATAATAATGGTTTCTTAGACGTCAGGTGGCACTTT
TCGGGGAAATGTGCGCGGAACCCCTATTTGTTTATTTTTCTAAATACATTCAAATATGTATCCGCTCATG
AGACAATAACCCTGATAAATGCTTCAATAACATTGAAAAAGGAAGAGTATGAGTATTCAACATTTCCGTG
TCGCCCTTATTCCCTTTTTTGCGGCATTTTGCCTTCCTGTTTTTGCTCACCCAGAAACGCTGGTGAAAGT
AAAAGATGCTGAAGATCAGTTGGGTGCACGAGTGGGTTACATCGAACTGGATCTCAACAGCGGTAAGATC
CTTGAGAGTTTTCGCCCCGAAGAACGTTTTCCAATGATGAGCACTTTTAAAGTTCTGCTATGTGGCGCGG
TATTATCCCGTGTTGACGCCGGGCAAGAGCAACTCGGTCGCCGCATACACTATTCTCAGAATGACTTGGT
TGAGTACTCACCAGTCACAGAAAAGCATCTTACGGATGGCATGACAGTAAGAGAATTATGCAGTGCTGCC
ATAACCATGAGTGATAACACTGCGGCCAACTTACTTCTGACAACGATCGGAGGACCGAAGGAGCTAACCG
CTTTTTTGCACAACATGGGGGATCATGTAACTCGCCTTGATCGTTGGGAACCGGAGCTGAATGAAGCCAT
ACCAAACGACGAGCGTGACACCACGATGCCTGCAGCAATGGCAACAACGTTGCGCAAACTATTAACTGGC
GAACTACTTACTCTAGCTTCCCGGCAACAATTAATAGACTGGATGGAGGCGGATAAAGTTGCAGGACCAC
TTCTGCGCTCGGCCCTTCCGGCTGGCTGGTTTATTGCTGATAAATCTGGAGCCGGTGAGCGTGGGTCTCG
CGGTATCATTGCAGCACTGGGGCCAGATGGTAAGCCCTCCCGTATCGTAGTTATCTACACGACGGGGAGT
CAGGCAACTATGGATGAACGAAATAGACAGATCGCTGAGATAGGTGCCTCACTGATTAAGCATTGGTAAC
TGTCAGACCAAGTTTACTCATATATACTTTAGATTGATTTAAAACTTCATTTTTAATTTAAAAGGATCTA
GGTGAAGATCCTTTTTGATAATCTCATGACCAAAATCCCTTAACGTGAGTTTTCGTTCCACTGAGCGTCA
GACCCCGTAGAAAAGATCAAAGGATCTTCTTGAGATCCTTTTTTTCTGCGCGTAATCTGCTGCTTGCAAA
CAAAAAAACCACCGCTACCAGCGGTGGTTTGTTTGCCGGATCAAGAGCTACCAACTCTTTTTCCGAAGGT
AACTGGCTTCAGCAGAGCGCAGATACCAAATACTGTCCTTCTAGTGTAGCCGTAGTTAGGCCACCACTTC
AAGAACTCTGTAGCACCGCCTACATACCTCGCTCTGCTAATCCTGTTACCAGTGGCTGCTGCCAGTGGCG
ATAAGTCGTGTCTTACCGGGTTGGACTCAAGACGATAGTTACCGGATAAGGCGCAGCGGTCGGGCTGAAC
GGGGGGTTCGTGCACACAGCCCAGCTTGGAGCGAACGACCTACACCGAACTGAGATACCTACAGCGTGAG
CTATGAGAAAGCGCCACGCTTCCCGAAGGGAGAAAGGCGGACAGGTATCCGGTAAGCGGCAGGGTCGGAA
CAGGAGAGCGCACGAGGGAGCTTCCAGGGGGAAACGCCTGGTATCTTTATAGTCCTGTCGGGTTTCGCCA
CCTCTGACTTGAGCGTCGATTTTTGTGATGCTCGTCAGGGGGGCGGAGCCTATGGAAAAACGCCAGCAAC
GCGGCCTTTTTACGGTTCCTGGCCTTTTGCTGGCCTTTTGCTCACATGTTCTTTCCTGCGTTATCCCCTG
ATTCTGTGGATAACCGTATTACCGCCTTTGAGTGAGCTGATACCGCTCGCCGCAGCCGAACGACCGAGCG
CAGCGAGTCAGTGAGCGAGGAAGCGGAAGAGCGCCTGATGCGGTATTTTCTCCTTACGCATCTGTGCGGT
ATTTCACACCGCAATGGTGCACTCTCAGTACAATCTGCTCTGATGCCGCATAGTTAAGCCAGTATACACT
CCGCTATCGCTACGTGACTGGGTCATGGCTGCGCCCCGACACCCGCCAACACCCGCTGACGCGCCCTGAC
GGGCTTGTCTGCTCCCGGCATCCGCTTACAGACAAGCTGTGACCGTCTCCGGGAGCTGCATGTGTCAGAG
GTTTTCACCGTCATCACCGAAACGCGCGAGGCAGCTGCGGTAAAGCTCATCAGCGTGGTCGTGAAGCGAT
TCACAGATGTCTGCCTGTTCATCCGCGTCCAGCTCGTTGAGTTTCTCCAGAAGCGTTAATGTCTGGCTTC
TGATAAAGCGGGCCATGTTAAGGGCGGTTTTTTCCTGTTTGGTCACTGATGCCTCCGTGTAAGGGGGATT
TCTGTTCATGGGGGTAATGATACCGATGAAACGAGAGAGGATGCTCACGATACGGGTTACTGATGATGAA
CATGCCCGGTTACTGGAACGTTGTGAGGGTAAACAACTGGCGGTATGGATGCGGCGGGACCAGAGAAAAA
TCACTCAGGGTCAATGCCAGCGCTTCGTTAATACAGATGTAGGTGTTCCACAGGGTAGCCAGCAGCATCC
TGCGATGCAGATCCGGAACATAATGGTGCAGGGCGCTGACTTCCGCGTTTCCAGACTTTACGAAACACGG
AAACCGAAGACCATTCATGTTGTTGCTCAGGTCGCAGACGTTTTGCAGCAGCAGTCGCTTCACGTTCGCT
CGCGTATCGGTGATTCATTCTGCTAACCAGTAAGGCAACCCCGCCAGCCTAGCCGGGTCCTCAACGACAG
GAGCACGATCATGCGCACCCGTGGCCAGGACCCAACGCTGCCCGAGATGCGCCGCGTGCGGCTGCTGGAG
ATGGCGGACGCGATGGATATGTTCTGCCAAGGGTTGGTTTGCGCATTCACAGTTCTCCGCAAGAATTGAT
TGGCTCCAATTCTTGGAGTGGTGAATCCGTTAGCGAGGTGCCGCCGGCTTCCATTCAGGTCGAGGTGGCC
CGGCTCCATGCACCGCGACGCAACGCGGGGAGGCAGACAAGGTATAGGGCGGCGCCTACAATCCATGCCA
ACCCGTTCCATGTGCTCGCCGAGGCGGCATAAATCGCCGTGACGATCAGCGGTCCAATGATCGAAGTTAG
GCTGGTAAGAGCCGCGAGCGATCCTTGAAGCTGTCCCTGATGGTCGTCATCTACCTGCCTGGACAGCATG
GCCTGCAACGCGGGCATCCCGATGCCGCCGGAAGCGAGAAGAATCATAATGGGGAAGGCCATCCAGCCTC
GCGTCGCGAACGCCAGCAAGACGTAGCCCAGCGCGTCGGCCGCCATGCCGGCGATAATGGCCTGCTTCTC
GCCGAAACGTTTGGTGGCGGGACCAGTGACGAAGGCTTGAGCGAGGGCGTGCAAGATTCCGAATACCGCA
AGCGACAGGCCGATCATCGTCGCGCTCCAGCGAAAGCGGTCCTCGCCGAAAATGACCCAGAGCGCTGCCG
GCACCTGTCCTACGAGTTGCATGATAAAGAAGACAGTCATAAGTGCGGCGACGATAGTCATGCCCCGCGC
CCACCGGAAGGAGCTGACTGGGTTGAAGGCTCTCAAGGGCATCGGTCGACGCTCTCCCTTATGCGACTCC
TGCATTAGGAAGCAGCCCAGTAGTAGGTTGAGGCCGTTGAGCACCGCCGCCGCAAGGAATGGTGCATGCA
AGGAGATGGCGCCCAACAGTCCCCCGGCCACGGGGCCTGCCACCATACCCACGCCGAAACAAGCGCTCAT
GAGCCCGAAGTGGCGAGCCCGATCTTCCCCATCGGTGATGTCGGCGATATAGGCGCCAGCAACCGCACC
Features (pLannotate 1.2.2; 17 found; start..end, strand, type, name):
     68..86      +  promoter       T7 promoter: promoter for bacteriophage T7 RNA polymerase
    175..197     +  RBS            RBS: efficient ribosome binding site from bacteriophage T7 gene 10 (Olins and Rangwala, 1989)
    217..246     +  CDS            10xHis: 10xHis affinity tag
    256..1356    +  CDS            MBP: maltose binding protein from E. coli; malE (mutated); This version of the gene does not encode a signal sequence, so MBP will remain in the cytosol.
   1411..1427    +  CDS            TEV site (fragment): tobacco etch virus (TEV) protease recognition and cleavage site
   1438..5337    +  CDS            cas12a: CS12A_FRATN - Also known as cpf1 From Francisella tularensis subsp. novicida (strain U112).
   5423..5472    +  CDS            SET1 (fragment): solubility-enhancement tag derived from T7 phage gene 10B
   5480..5527    +  terminator     T7 terminator: transcription terminator for bacteriophage T7 RNA polymerase
   5553..5845    -  CDS            TcR (fragment): tetracycline efflux protein; tet; confers resistance to tetracycline
   5893..5921    -  promoter       tet promoter: E. coli promoter for tetracycline efflux protein gene
   6034..6138    +  promoter       AmpR promoter: bla
   6139..6999    +  CDS            AmpR: β-lactamase; bla; confers resistance to ampicillin, carbenicillin, and related antibiotics
   7170..7758    +  rep_origin     ori: high-copy-number ColE1/pMB1/pBR322/pUC origin of replication
   7944..8083    -  misc_feature   bom: basis of mobility region from pBR322
   8185..8376    -  CDS            rop: Rop protein, which maintains plasmids at low copy number; rop
   8393..8773    +  CDS            YPB1_ECOLX: Protein predicted: Swiss-Prot protein existence level 4. From Escherichia coli.
   9015..46      -  CDS            TcR (fragment) (across the origin): tetracycline efflux protein; tet; confers resistance to tetracycline
