[The description below was written by a language model from this plasmid's Addgene catalogue record and pLannotate feature annotations shown in this document.]
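Description:
pMBP-FnCas12a is a bacterial expression plasmid of about 9.9 kb, built on the pMBP backbone, for producing recombinant Cas12a (Cpf1) from Francisella tularensis subsp. novicida U112 in E. coli. The backbone is pBR322-like. It carries a ColE1/pMB1-type origin together with the bom mobility region and the rop gene, and selection is by ampicillin through the bla (AmpR) gene and its own promoter. The catalogue lists the plasmid as high copy, although rop normally acts to hold copy number down. Two fragments of the tetracycline resistance gene and the tet promoter flank the expression cassette. These appear to be remnants of a gene interrupted by the cassette, and tetracycline resistance is not listed for the plasmid.

The expression cassette is driven by a T7 promoter followed by the phage T7 gene 10 ribosome binding site, so expression requires a host that supplies T7 RNA polymerase. No lac operator or lacI gene is annotated. The open reading frame encodes an N-terminal 10xHis tag, then a signal-sequence-less maltose binding protein that stays in the cytosol, a TEV protease site (annotated only as a fragment), and the 3.9 kb FnCas12a coding sequence, which was inserted by Gibson assembly. A T7 terminator closes the unit. The short "SET1" fragment annotated just upstream of the terminator is probably a match to vector sequence rather than a functional tag.

This design supports His and MBP affinity purification, improved solubility from MBP, and, in principle, tag removal with TEV protease. The purified enzyme suits in vitro biochemical work, and the associated publication examined target-activated single-stranded DNase activity of Cas12a. The depositor and sequencing-verified records differ by 3 nt in length and in their start coordinate but show the same feature layout.
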