Addgene plasmid #113432: pMBP-FnCas12a
Purpose: Expresses 10xHis-MBP fused to FnCas12a
Depositing lab: Jennifer Doudna. Depositing organization: University of California, Berkeley. Publication: CRISPR-Cas12a target binding unleashes indiscriminate single-stranded DNase activity. Chen JS, Ma E, Harrington LB, Da Costa M, Tian X, Palefsky JM, Doudna JA. Science. 2018 Apr 27;360(6387):436-439. doi: 10.1126/science.aar6245. Epub 2018 Feb 15. PubMed 29449511.
Backbone
  Vector backbone: pMBP
  Vector type: Bacterial Expression
Growth in bacteria
  Bacterial resistance: Ampicillin, 100 μg/mL
  Growth temperature: 37°C
  Growth strain: DH5alpha
  Copy number: High Copy
Gene/Insert
  Gene/Insert name: FnCas12a
  Insert size (bp): 3900
  Promoter: T7
  Tag / fusion protein: MBP (N terminal on insert)
  Cloning method: Gibson Cloning
  Sequencing primers: 5′ GATGAAGCCCTGAAAGACGCGCAG; 3′ CTA GTT ATT GCT CAG CGG T
Terms and licenses: Academic/Nonprofit Terms; Industry Terms: Not Available to Industry
How to cite: pMBP-FnCas12a was a gift from Jennifer Doudna (Addgene plasmid # 113432 ; http://n2t.net/addgene:113432 ; RRID:Addgene_113432)
